Addgene plasmid #171947: mCherry-INPP5B
Purpose: Expresses INPP5B in mammalian cells
Depositing lab: Cheng-han Yu. Depositing organization: University of Hong Kong. Publication: PI(3,4)P2-mediated membrane tubulation promotes integrin trafficking and invasive cell migration. Feng Z, Yu CH. Proc Natl Acad Sci U S A. 2021 May 11;118(19). pii: 2017645118. doi: 10.1073/pnas.2017645118. PubMed 33947811.
Backbone
  Vector backbone: pCS Cherry DEST
  Vector type: Mammalian Expression
Growth in bacteria
  Bacterial resistance: Ampicillin, 100 μg/mL
  Growth temperature: 37°C
  Growth strain: DH5alpha
  Copy number: Unknown
Gene/Insert
  Gene/Insert name: INPP5B
  Species: H. sapiens (human)
  GenBank ID: NM_005540.3
  Entrez Gene: INPP5B (a.k.a. 5PTase)
  Tag / fusion protein: mCherry (N terminal on backbone)
Terms and licenses: Academic/Nonprofit Terms; Industry Terms: Not Available to Industry
How to cite: mCherry-INPP5B was a gift from Cheng-han Yu (Addgene plasmid # 171947 ; http://n2t.net/addgene:171947 ; RRID:Addgene_171947)
