[The description below was written by a language model from this plasmid's Addgene catalogue record and pLannotate feature annotations shown in this document.]
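Description:
mCherry-INPP5B is a mammalian expression plasmid built on the pCS Cherry DEST backbone, a Gateway destination vector of the pCS2 type, and carries human INPP5B fused at its N terminus to the red fluorescent protein mCherry. The sequenced plasmid is about 7.6 kb. In E. coli it is maintained through a high-copy ColE1/pUC-type origin and selected with ampicillin via the β-lactamase gene. An f1 origin and remnants of lac regulatory and lacZα sequences are also present as backbone carry-over.

Expression in mammalian cells is driven by the simian cytomegalovirus IE94 enhancer/promoter, which runs up to the end of the linear sequence record and so, on the circular plasmid, sits just upstream of the SP6 promoter and the mCherry coding sequence. The mCherry open reading frame is followed by an attB1 site, the INPP5B coding region and an attB2 site, which shows that the insert was introduced by Gateway recombination and that attB1 forms part of the linker between tag and enzyme. An SV40 polyadenylation signal lies downstream of the cassette. The SP6 promoter upstream of the fusion could allow in vitro synthesis of sense RNA, while T7 (partial) and T3 promoters lie in the opposite orientation beyond the insert. The feature table annotates INPP5B as a fragment of the reference protein, so the insert may not match the full-length database entry exactly.

INPP5B is an inositol polyphosphate 5-phosphatase that hydrolyses PI(4,5)P2 and related phosphoinositides. The construct allows the fluorescently tagged enzyme to be expressed and visualised in live or fixed cells, and it was deposited in connection with work on phosphoinositide-dependent membrane tubulation, integrin trafficking and invasive cell migration.
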