Features (pLannotate 1.2.2; 18 found; start..end, strand, type, name):
     35..53      +  promoter       SP6 promoter: promoter for bacteriophage SP6 RNA polymerase
    115..822     +  CDS            mCherry: mCherry is a basic (constitutively fluorescent) red fluorescent protein published in 2004, derived from Discosoma sp.. It is reported to be a very rapidly-maturing monomer with low acid sensitivity.
    835..859     +  protein_bind   attB1: mutant version of attB; recombination site for the Gateway® BP reaction BP Clonase™
    865..3603    +  CDS            INPP5B (fragment): I5P2_HUMAN - Also known as OCRL2. Experimental evidence at protein level: Swiss-Prot protein existence level 1. Hydrolyzes phosphatidylinositol 4,5-bisphosphate (PtIns(4,5)P2) and the signaling molecule phosphatidylinositol 1,4,5- trisphosphate (PtIns(1,4,5)P3), and thereby modulates cellular signaling events. From Homo sapiens (Human).
   3608..3632    -  protein_bind   attB2: mutant version of attB; recombination site for the Gateway® BP reaction BP Clonase™
   3649..3666    -  promoter       T7 promoter (fragment): promoter for bacteriophage T7 RNA polymerase
   3671..3805    -  polyA_signal   SV40 poly(A) signal: SV40 polyadenylation signal
   3918..3936    -  promoter       T3 promoter: promoter for bacteriophage T3 RNA polymerase
   3981..3997    -  protein_bind   lac operator: The lac repressor binds to the lac operator to inhibit transcription in E. coli. This inhibition can be relieved by adding lactose or isopropyl-β-D-thiogalactopyranoside (IPTG). lac repressor encoded by lacI
   4005..4035    -  promoter       lac promoter: promoter for the E. coli lac operon
   4050..4071    -  protein_bind   CAP binding site: CAP binding activates transcription in the presence of cAMP. E. coli catabolite activator protein
   4084..4176    -  CDS            lacI (fragment): lac repressor; lacI; The lac repressor binds to the lac operator to inhibit transcription in E. coli. This inhibition can be relieved by adding lactose or isopropyl-β-D-thiogalactopyranoside (IPTG).
   4359..4947    -  rep_origin     ori: high-copy-number ColE1/pMB1/pBR322/pUC origin of replication
   5118..5978    -  CDS            AmpR: β-lactamase; bla; confers resistance to ampicillin, carbenicillin, and related antibiotics
   5979..6083    -  promoter       AmpR promoter: bla
   6136..6564    -  rep_origin     f1 ori (sequence partly withheld): f1 bacteriophage origin of replication; arrow indicates direction of (+) strand synthesis
   6569..6635    -  CDS            lacZα (fragment): LacZα fragment of β-galactosidase; lacZ fragment
   6642..7619    +  promoter       CMV IE94 promoter: enhancer/promoter region of simian cytomegalovirus major immediate early transcription unit IE94
>Addgene plasmid #171947 | mCherry-INPP5B | addgene full sequence | sequence record 337580 | Addgene NGS Result
CGCCATTCTGCCTGGGGACGTCGGAGCAAGCTTGATTTAGGTGACACTATAGAATACAAGCTACTTGTTC
TTTTTGCAGGATCCCATCGATTCGAATTCAAGGCTAGCGCCACCATGGTGAGCAAGGGCGAGGAGGACAA
CATGGCCATCATCAAGGAGTTCATGCGCTTCAAGGTGCACATGGAGGGCTCCGTGAACGGCCGCGAGTTC
GAGATCGAGGGCGAGGGCGAGGGCCGCCCCTACGAGGGCACCCAGACCGCCAAGCTGAAGGTGACCAAGG
GCGGCCCCCTGCCCTTCGCCTGGGACATCCTGTCCCCTCAGTTCATGTACGGCTCCAAGGCCTACGTGAA
GCACCCCGCCGACATCCCCGACTACTTGAAGCTGTCCTTCCCCGAGGGCTTCAAGTGGGAGCGCGTGATG
AACTTCGAGGACGGCGGCGTGGTGACCGTGACCCAGGACTCCTCCCTGCAGGACGGCGAGTTCATCTACA
AGGTGAAGCTGCGCGGCACCAACTTCCCCTCCGACGGCCCCGTAATGCAGAAGAAGACCATGGGCTGGGA
GGCCTCCTCCGAGCGGATGTACCCCGAGGACGGCGCCCTGAAGGGCGAGATCAAGCAGAGGCTGAAGCTG
AAGGACGGCGGCCACTACGACGCCGAGGTCAAGACCACCTACAAGGCCAAGAAGCCCGTGCAGCTGCCCG
GCGCCTACAACGTCAACATCAAGCTGGACATCACCTCCCACAACGAGGACTACACCATCGTGGAACAGTA
CGAGCGCGCCGAGGGCCGCCACTCCACCGGCGGCATGGACGAGCTGTACAAGAGATCTCGAATCACAAGT
TTGTACAAAAAAGCAGGCTCCACCATGGACCAGTCTGTGGCAATCCAGGAGACGCTGGCTGAGGGGGAAT
ACTGCGTCATCGCGGTGCAAGGTGTGCTGTGTGAGGGGGACAGCCGGCAGAGCCGCCTCCTGGGACTCGT
GCGCTACCGCCTGGAGCACGGCGGCCAGGAACACGCTCTCTTCCTCTATACGCACCGGAGGATGGCCATT
ACCGGGGACGATGTCTCTCTGGACCAGATAGTGCCAGTCTCGCGGGATTTTACGCTGGAAGAAGTGTCCC
CAGATGGTGAACTCTACATCCTTGGCTCAGATGTGACCGTCCAGCTGGACACAGCAGAGCTTAGCCTCGT
ATTCCAACTGCCCTTTGGTTCACAAACCAGGATGTTCCTCCACGAAGTTGCCAGGGCCTGTCCAGGCTTC
GATTCTGCGACCCGGGATCCTGAATTCCTGTGGCTGTCTCGGTATAGGTGCGCAGAGCTGGAGCTGGAGA
TGCCAACGCCGCGCGGTTGTAACTCGGCCCTAGTTACCTGGCCAGGGTACGCGACAATTGGCGGAGGTGG
TTCTAACTTTGATGGTTTGCGACCAAATGGGAAGGGAGTGCCTATGGACCAAAGCTCCAGGGGTCAAGAT
AAACCAGAAAGCTTGCAACCAAGACAGAATAAATCCAAGTCCGAAATTACTGACATGGTTCGCTCCTCCA
CTATCACAGTGTCGGACAAGGCTCATATTTTATCCATGCAGAAGTTTGGACTGCGAGATACAATTGTGAA
ATCACATCTACTACAGAAAGAAGAGGATTACACCTATATCCAGAACTTCAGGTTTTTTGCGGGAACATAC
AATGTAAATGGGCAGTCCCCCAAAGAATGCCTCCGGCTGTGGCTGAGCAATGGTATCCAGGCACCAGATG
TCTATTGTGTAGGGTTCCAGGAGCTTGATCTGAGTAAGGAAGCTTTTTTCTTTCACGATACCCCAAAGGA
GGAAGAGTGGTTCAAAGCTGTGTCAGAGGGTCTTCATCCAGATGCCAAATATGCAAAGGTGAAGCTTATC
CGACTGGTTGGGATTATGCTGCTGTTATATGTCAAACAGGAGCATGCAGCTTATATCTCAGAAGTGGAAG
CCGAGACTGTGGGGACAGGAATCATGGGGAGGATGGGCAACAAGGGAGGCGTGGCGATCAGGTTCCAGTT
CCACAACACCAGCATCTGCGTTGTGAATTCTCACTTGGCAGCCCACATTGAAGAGTATGAGAGGAGGAAC
CAGGACTATAAGGACATTTGTTCTCGAATGCAGTTTTGTCAGCCTGACCCAAGCCTTCCCCCTCTCACCA
TCAGCAACCATGATGTGATCTTGTGGCTGGGGGACCTCAACTACAGGATAGAAGAGCTGGATGTGGAAAA
AGTGAAAAAGCTCATCGAAGAGAAGGACTTTCAAATGCTGTATGCATATGATCAGCTGAAAATTCAGGTG
GCCGCAAAGACTGTCTTTGAAGGCTTCACAGAGGGTGAGCTCACATTCCAGCCTACTTACAAGTATGATA
CGGGCTCTGACGACTGGGATACCAGTGAGAAGTGCCGTGCTCCTGCCTGGTGTGATCGGATTCTCTGGAA
AGGGAAGAACATCACTCAGCTGAGTTACCAGAGCCACATGGCCCTGAAGACCAGTGACCACAAGCCTGTC
AGCTCAGTGTTTGACATCGGGGTGAGGGTCGTAAATGACGAGCTTTACCGGAAGACACTGGAGGAAATTG
TTCGATCCCTGGATAAGATGGAAAATGCCAACATTCCTTCTGTGTCCCTGTCCAAGCGAGAGTTCTGTTT
TCAGAATGTGAAGTACATGCAATTGAAAGTAGAATCCTTTACAATTCATAATGGACAAGTACCCTGTCAT
TTTGAATTCATCAACAAGCCTGATGAAGAGTCTTACTGTAAGCAGTGGCTGAATGCCAACCCCAGCAGAG
GCTTCCTCCTGCCAGATTCTGATGTTGAGATTGACTTGGAGCTCTTCGTAAATAAGATGACAGCTACAAA
GCTCAACTCGGGTGAAGACAAAATTGAGGACATTCTGGTTCTGCACTTGGACAGGGGAAAGGATTACTTT
TTGTCTGTGTCTGGGAACTACCTGCCCAGCTGTTTTGGTTCTCCCATTCATACACTGTGTTACATGAGAG
AGCCAATCTTGGACCTACCACTTGAAACCATTAGTGAGCTGACTCTGATGCCAGTATGGACTGGAGATGA
TGGGAGCCAGTTGGATAGCCCCATGGAAATCCCCAAAGAGCTCTGGATGATGGTTGATTACCTGTACCGA
AATGCTGTCCAGCAGGAAGATCTGTTTCAGCAACCAGGCCTGAGGTCAGAATTTGAACATATCAGGGACT
GCTTGGATACTGGAATGATTGATAACCTCTCTGCCAGCAATCATTCTGTAGCCGAAGCCTTGCTGCTTTT
CCTGGAGAGCCTTCCAGAGCCTGTCATCTGTTACAGCACCTACCATAACTGCTTGGAGTGTTCTGGCAAC
TACACAGCAAGCAAACAGGTCATTTCTACTCTCCCCATATTCCACAAAAATGTCTTCCACTACTTGATGG
CGTTTTTGCGAGAACTGCTGAAAAATTCAGCAAAAAATCATTTGGATGAGAATATTCTAGCTAGCATATT
TGGCAGCTTATTGCTTCGAAACCCAGCTGGTCACCAAAAGCTTGATATGACAGAGAAGAAGAAGGCTCAA
GAATTTATTCACCAGTTCCTCTGCAACCCACTCTTGGACCCAGCTTTCTTGTACAAAGTGGTGATCGAGC
CTCTAGAACTATAGTGAGTCGTATTACGTAGATCCAGACATGATAAGATACATTGATGAGTTTGGACAAA
CCACAACTAGAATGCAGTGAAAAAAATGCTTTATTTGTGAAATTTGTGATGCTATTGCTTTATTTGTAAC
CATTATAAGCTGCAATAAACAAGTTAACAACAACAATTGCATTCATTTTATGTTTCAGGTTCAGGGGGAG
GTGTGGGAGGTTTTTTAATTCGCGGCCGCGGCGCCAATGCATTGGGCCCGGTACCCAGCTTTTGTTCCCT
TTAGTGAGGGTTAATTGCGCGCTTGGCGTAATCATGGTCATAGCTGTTTCCTGTGTGAAATTGTTATCCG
CTCACAATTCCACACAACATACGAGCCGGGAGCATAAAGTGTAAAGCCTGGGGTGCCTAATGAGTGAGCT
AACTCACATTAATTGCGTTGCGCTCACTGCCCGCTTTCCAGTCGGGAAACCTGTCGTGCCAGCTGCATTA
ATGAATCGGCCAACGCGCGGGGAGAGGCGGTTTGCGTATTGGGCGCTCTTCCGCTTCCTCGCTCACTGAC
TCGCTGCGCTCGGTCGTTCGGCTGCGGCGAGCGGTATCAGCTCACTCAAAGGCGGTAATACGGTTATCCA
CAGAATCAGGGGATAACGCAGGAAAGAACATGTGAGCAAAAGGCCAGCAAAAGGCCAGGAACCGTAAAAA
GGCCGCGTTGCTGGCGTTTTTCCATAGGCTCCGCCCCCCTGACGAGCATCACAAAAATCGACGCTCAAGT
CAGAGGTGGCGAAACCCGACAGGACTATAAAGATACCAGGCGTTTCCCCCTGGAAGCTCCCTCGTGCGCT
CTCCTGTTCCGACCCTGCCGCTTACCGGATACCTGTCCGCCTTTCTCCCTTCGGGAAGCGTGGCGCTTTC
TCATAGCTCACGCTGTAGGTATCTCAGTTCGGTGTAGGTCGTTCGCTCCAAGCTGGGCTGTGTGCACGAA
CCCCCCGTTCAGCCCGACCGCTGCGCCTTATCCGGTAACTATCGTCTTGAGTCCAACCCGGTAAGACACG
ACTTATCGCCACTGGCAGCAGCCACTGGTAACAGGATTAGCAGAGCGAGGTATGTAGGCGGTGCTACAGA
GTTCTTGAAGTGGTGGCCTAACTACGGCTACACTAGAAGAACAGTATTTGGTATCTGCGCTCTGCTGAAG
CCAGTTACCTTCGGAAAAAGAGTTGGTAGCTCTTGATCCGGCAAACAAACCACCGCTGGTAGCGGTGGTT
TTTTTGTTTGCAAGCAGCAGATTACGCGCAGAAAAAAAGGATCTCAAGAAGATCCTTTGATCTTTTCTAC
GGGGTCTGACGCTCAGTGGAACGAAAACTCACGTTAAGGGATTTTGGTCATGAGATTATCAAAAAGGATC
TTCACCTAGATCCTTTTAAATTAAAAATGAAGTTTTAAATCAATCTAAAGTATATATGAGTAAACTTGGT
CTGACAGTTACCAATGCTTAATCAGTGAGGCACCTATCTCAGCGATCTGTCTATTTCGTTCATCCATAGT
TGCCTGACTCCCCGTCGTGTAGATAACTACGATACGGGAGGGCTTACCATCTGGCCCCAGTGCTGCAATG
ATACCGCGAGACCCACGCTCACCGGCTCCAGATTTATCAGCAATAAACCAGCCAGCCGGAAGGGCCGAGC
GCAGAAGTGGTCCTGCAACTTTATCCGCCTCCATCCAGTCTATTAATTGTTGCCGGGAAGCTAGAGTAAG
TAGTTCGCCAGTTAATAGTTTGCGCAACGTTGTTGCCATTGCTACAGGCATCGTGGTGTCACGCTCGTCG
TTTGGTATGGCTTCATTCAGCTCCGGTTCCCAACGATCAAGGCGAGTTACATGATCCCCCATGTTGTGCA
AAAAAGCGGTTAGCTCCTTCGGTCCTCCGATCGTTGTCAGAAGTAAGTTGGCCGCAGTGTTATCACTCAT
GGTTATGGCAGCACTGCATAATTCTCTTACTGTCATGCCATCCGTAAGATGCTTTTCTGTGACTGGTGAG
TACTCAACCAAGTCATTCTGAGAATAGTGTATGCGGCGACCGAGTTGCTCTTGCCCGGCGTCAATACGGG
ATAATACCGCGCCACATAGCAGAACTTTAAAAGTGCTCATCATTGGAAAACGTTCTTCGGGGCGAAAACT
CTCAAGGATCTTACCGCTGTTGAGATCCAGTTCGATGTAACCCACTCGTGCACCCAACTGATCTTCAGCA
TCTTTTACTTTCACCAGCGTTTCTGGGTGAGCAAAAACAGGAAGGCAAAATGCCGCAAAAAAGGGAATAA
GGGCGACACGGAAATGTTGAATACTCATACTCTTCCTTTTTCAATATTATTGAAGCATTTATCAGGGTTA
TTGTCTCATGAGCGGATACATATTTGAATGTATTTAGAAAAATAAACAAATAGGGGTTCCGCGCACATTT
CCCCGAAAAGTGCCACCTAAATTGTAAGCGTTAATATTTTGTTAAAATTCGCGTTAAATTTTTGTTAAAT
CAGCTCATTTTTTAACCAATAGGCCGAAATCGGCAAAATCCCTTATAAATCAAAAGAATAGACCGAGATA
GGGT
[37 nt withheld, positions 6235-6271]
AAAGAACGTGGACTCCAACGTCAAAGG
[49 nt withheld, positions 6299-6347]
T
[91 nt withheld, positions 6349-6439]
G
[124 nt withheld, positions 6441-6564]
CCCATTCGCCATTCAGGCTGCGCAACTGTTGGGAAGGGCGATCGGTGCGGGCCTCTTCGCTATTACGCCA
GTCGACCGCCAATTCAATATGGCGTATATGGACTCATGCCAATTCAATATGGTGGATCTGGACCTGTGCC
AATTCAATATGGCGTATATGGACTCGTGCCAATTCAATATGGTGGATCTGGACCCCAGCCAATTCAATAT
GGCGGACTTGGCACCATGCCAATTCAATATGGCGGACCTGGCACTGTGCCAACTGGGGAGGGGTCTACTT
GGCACGGTGCCAAGTTTGAGGAGGGGTCTTGGCCCTGTGCCAAGTCCGCCATATTGAATTGGCATGGTGC
CAATAATGGCGGCCATATTGGCTATATGCCAGGATCAATATATAGGCAATATCCAATATGGCCCTATGCC
AATATGGCTATTGGCCAGGTTCAATACTATGTATTGGCCCTATGCCATATAGTATTCCATATATGGGTTT
TCCTATTGACGTAGATAGCCCCTCCCAATGGGCGGTCCCATATACCATATATGGGGCTTCCTAATACCGC
CCATAGCCACTCCCCCATTGACGTCAATGGTCTCTATATATGGTCTTTCCTATTGACGTCATATGGGCGG
TCCTATTGACGTATATGGCGCCTCCCCCATTGACGTCAATTACGGTAAATGGCCCGCCTGGCTCAATGCC
CATTGACGTCAATAGGACCACCCACCATTGACGTCAATGGGATGGCTCATTGCCCATTCATATCCGTTCT
CACGCCCCCTATTGACGTCAATGACGGTAAATGGCCCACTTGGCAGTACATCAATATCTATTAATAGTAA
CTTGGCAAGTACATTACTATTGGAAGTACGCCAGGGTACATTGGCAGTACTCCCATTGACGTCAATGGCG
GTAAATGGCCCGCGATGGCTGCCAAGTACATCCCCATTGACGTCAATGGGGAGGGGCAATGACGCAAATG
GGCGTTCCATTGACGTAAATGGGCGGTAGGCGTGCCTAATGGGAGGTCTATATAAGCAATGCTCGTTTAG
GGAAC
