>Addgene plasmid #171947 | mCherry-INPP5B | depositor partial sequence | sequence record 333435 | dsRed forward
AAACCATCGTGTACAGTACGAGCGCGCCGAGGGCCGCCACTCCACCGGCGGCATGGACGAGCTGTACAAG
AGATCTCGAATCACAAGTTTGTACAAAAAAGCAGGCTCCACCATGGACCAGTCTGTGGCAATCCAGGAGA
CGCTGGCTGAGGGGGAATACTGCGTCATCGCGGTGCAAGGTGTGCTGTGTGAGGGGGACAGCCGGCAGAG
CCGCCTCCTGGGACTCGTGCGCTACCGCCTGGAGCACGGCGGCCAGGAACACGCTCTCTTCCTCTATACG
CACCGGAGGATGGCCATTACCGGGGACGATGTCTCTCTGGACCAGATAGTGCCAGTCTCGCGGGATTTTA
CGCTGGAAGAAGTGTCCCCAGATGGTGAACTCTACATCCTTGGCTCAGATGTGACCGTCCAGCTGGACAC
AGCAGAGCTTAGCCTCGTATTCCAACTGCCCTTTGGTTCACAAACCAGGATGTTCCTCCACGAAGTTGCC
AGGGCCTGTCCAGGCTTCGATTCTGCGACCCGGGATCCTGAATTCCTGTGGCTGTCTCGGTATAGGTGCG
CAGAGCTGGAGCTGGAGATGCCAACGCCGCGCGGTTGTAACTCGGCCCTAGTTACCTGGCCAGGGTACGC
GACAATTGGCGGAAGTGGTTCTAACTTTGATGGTTTGCGAACAAATGGGAAGGGAGTGCCTATGGACCAA
AGCTCCAGGGGTCAAGATAAACCAGAAAGCTTGCAACCAAGACAGAATAAATCCAAGTCCGAAATTACTG
ACATGGTTCGCTCCTCCACTATCACAGTGTCGGACAAGGCTCATATTTTATCCATGCAGAAGTTTGGACT
GCGAGATACAATTGTGAAATCACATCTACTACAGAAAGAAGAGGATTACACCTATATCCAGAACTTCAGT
TTTTTGCGGGAACATACAATGTAAATGGGCAGTCCCCCAAAGAATGCCTCCGGCTGTGGCTGAGCAATGG
TATCCAGGCACCAGATGTCTATTGTGTAGGGTTCCAGGAGCTTGATCTGAGTAAAGGAAGCTTTTTTCTT
TCACGATACCCAAAGGAGGAAGAGTGGTTCAAAGCTGGTTTCGAGGGTCTTCATCCAGAATGCCAATAAT
GCAAAGGTGAAGCTTATCCGACTGGTTGGGAATAAGCCGCGTGTAAATGTCAAAAGGAAACATGCAGCTT
AATTCTCGAATGGGAGCGAACTGTGGGACGAACCATTGGGAAGAATGGCACAGGGAGCGTGCGATCAGTC
GTCCAAAACCCACATCTGCGGTGTGAATTTCAC
