>Addgene plasmid #171947 | mCherry-INPP5B | depositor partial sequence | sequence record 333436 | T3 forward
AAAATGGGGTACGGACATGCATTGGCGCCGCGGCCGCGAATTAAAAAACCTCCCACACCTCCCCCTGAAC
CTGAAACATAAAATGAATGCAATTGTTGTTGTTAACTTGTTTATTGCAGCTTATAATGGTTACAAATAAA
GCAATAGCATCACAAATTTCACAAATAAAGCATTTTTTTCACTGCATTCTAGTTGTGGTTTGTCCAAACT
CATCAATGTATCTTATCATGTCTGGATCTACGTAATACGACTCACTATAGTTCTAGAGGCTCGATCACCA
CTTTGTACAAGAAAGCTGGGTCCAAGAGTGGGTTGCAGAGGAACTGGTGAATAAATTCTTGAGCCTTCTT
CTTCTCTGTCATATCAAGCTTTTGGTGACCAGCTGGGTTTCGAAGCAATAAGCTGCCAAATATGCTAGCT
AGAATATTCTCATCCAAATGATTTTTTGCTGAATTTTTCAGCAGTTCTCGCAAAAACGCCATCAAGTAGT
GGAAGACATTTTTGTGGAATATGGGGAGAGTAGAAATGACCTGTTTGCTTGCTGTGTAGTTGCCAGAACA
CTCCAAGCAGTTATGGTAGGTGCTGTAACAGATGACAGGCTCTGGAAGGCTCTCCAGGAAAAGCAGCAAG
GCTTCGGCTACAGAATGATTGCTGGCAGAGAGGTTATCAATCATTCCAGTATCCAAGCAGTCCCTGATAT
GTTCAAATTCTGACCTCAGGCCTGGTTGCTGAAACAGATCTTCCTGCTGGACAGCATTTCGGTACAGGTA
ATCAACCATCATCCAGAGCTCTTTGGGGATTTCCATGGGGCTATCCAACTGGCTCCCATCATCTCCAGTC
CATACTGGCATCAGAGTCAGCTCACTAATGGTTTCAAGTGGTAGTCCAAGATTGGCTCTCTCATGTAACA
CAGTGTATGAATGGGAGAACCAAAACAGCTGGGCAGGTAGTTCCCAGACACAGACAAAAGTAATCCTTTC
CCCTGTCCAAGTGCAGAACCAGAATGTCCTCAATTTGTCTTCACCCGAGTTGAGCTTTGTAGCTGTCATC
TTATTTACGAGAGCTCCAGTCATCTCACATCAGATCTGGCAGAGAGCCTCCTGCTGGGGTTGGCATTCAG
CCACTGCTTACAGTAGACTCTTCATCAGCTTGTTGATGAATTCAAATGACGTACTGTCATTATGAATGTA
AGAATTTAAGTCATGCATTTACCTCAATTCTGAAACGACTCCGCTTGGACGAACAGAAAGAGTTGCATTC
CACTCCTATCAGGGATCGAAACAATTCTCTCCTCCA
